>Addgene plasmid #183940 | pRS415-GPD | addgene full sequence | sequence record 363367 | Addgene NGS Result
GACGAAAGGGCCTCGTGATACGCCTATTTTTATAGGTTAATGTCATGATAATAATGGTTTCTTAGGACGG
ATCGCTTGCCTGTAACTTACACGCGCCTCGTATCTTTTAATGATGGAATAATTTGGGAATTTACTCTGTG
TTTATTTATTTTTATGTTTTGTATTTGGATTTTAGAAAGTAAATAAAGAAGGTAGAAGAGTTACGGAATG
AAGAAAAAAAAATAAACAAAGGTTTAAAAAATTTCAACAAAAAGCGTACTTTACATATATATTTATTAGA
CAAGAAAAGCAGATTAAATAGATATACATTCGATTAACGATAAGTAAAATGTAAAATCACAGGATTTTCG
TGTGTGGTCTTCTACACAGACAAGATGAAACAATTCGGCATTAATACCTGAGAGCAGGAAGAGCAAGATA
AAAGGTAGTATTTGTTGGCGATCCCCCTAGAGTCTTTTACATCTTCGGAAAACAAAAACTATTTTTTCTT
TAATTTCTTTTTTTACTTTCTATTTTTAATTTATATATTTATATTAAAAAATTTAAATTATAATTATTTT
TATAGCACGTGATGAAAAGGACCCAGGTGGCACTTTTCGGGGAAATGTGCGCGGAACCCCTATTTGTTTA
TTTTTCTAAATACATTCAAATATGTATCCGCTCATGAGACAATAACCCTGATAAATGCTTCAATAATATT
GAAAAAGGAAGAGTATGAGTATTCAACATTTCCGTGTCGCCCTTATTCCCTTTTTTGCGGCATTTTGCCT
TCCTGTTTTTGCTCACCCAGAAACGCTGGTGAAAGTAAAAGATGCTGAAGATCAGTTGGGTGCACGAGTG
GGTTACATCGAACTGGATCTCAACAGCGGTAAGATCCTTGAGAGTTTTCGCCCCGAAGAACGTTTTCCAA
TGATGAGCACTTTTAAAGTTCTGCTATGTGGCGCGGTATTATCCCGTATTGACGCCGGGCAAGAGCAACT
CGGTCGCCGCATACACTATTCTCAGAATGACTTGGTTGAGTACTCACCAGTCACAGAAAAGCATCTTACG
GATGGCATGACAGTAAGAGAATTATGCAGTGCTGCCATAACCATGAGTGATAACACTGCGGCCAACTTAC
TTCTGACAACGATCGGAGGACCGAAGGAGCTAACCGCTTTTTTGCACAACATGGGGGATCATGTAACTCG
CCTTGATCGTTGGGAACCGGAGCTGAATGAAGCCATACCAAACGACGAGCGTGACACCACGATGCCTGTA
GCAATGGCAACAACGTTGCGCAAACTATTAACTGGCGAACTACTTACTCTAGCTTCCCGGCAACAATTAA
TAGACTGGATGGAGGCGGATAAAGTTGCAGGACCACTTCTGCGCTCGGCCCTTCCGGCTGGCTGGTTTAT
TGCTGATAAATCTGGAGCCGGTGAGCGTGGGTCTCGCGGTATCATTGCAGCACTGGGGCCAGATGGTAAG
CCCTCCCGTATCGTAGTTATCTACACGACGGGGAGTCAGGCAACTATGGATGAACGAAATAGACAGATCG
CTGAGATAGGTGCCTCACTGATTAAGCATTGGTAACTGTCAGACCAAGTTTACTCATATATACTTTAGAT
TGATTTAAAACTTCATTTTTAATTTAAAAGGATCTAGGTGAAGATCCTTTTTGATAATCTCATGACCAAA
ATCCCTTAACGTGAGTTTTCGTTCCACTGAGCGTCAGACCCCGTAGAAAAGATCAAAGGATCTTCTTGAG
ATCCTTTTTTTCTGCGCGTAATCTGCTGCTTGCAAACAAAAAAACCACCGCTACCAGCGGTGGTTTGTTT
GCCGGATCAAGAGCTACCAACTCTTTTTCCGAAGGTAACTGGCTTCAGCAGAGCGCAGATACCAAATACT
GTTCTTCTAGTGTAGCCGTAGTTAGGCCACCACTTCAAGAACTCTGTAGCACCGCCTACATACCTCGCTC
TGCTAATCCTGTTACCAGTGGCTGCTGCCAGTGGCGATAAGTCGTGTCTTACCGGGTTGGACTCAAGACG
ATAGTTACCGGATAAGGCGCAGCGGTCGGGCTGAACGGGGGGTTCGTGCACACAGCCCAGCTTGGAGCGA
ACGACCTACACCGAACTGAGATACCTACAGCGTGAGCTATGAGAAAGCGCCACGCTTCCCGAAGGGAGAA
AGGCGGACAGGTATCCGGTAAGCGGCAGGGTCGGAACAGGAGAGCGCACGAGGGAGCTTCCAGGGGGAAA
CGCCTGGTATCTTTATAGTCCTGTCGGGTTTCGCCACCTCTGACTTGAGCGTCGATTTTTGTGATGCTCG
TCAGGGGGGCGGAGCCTATGGAAAAACGCCAGCAACGCGGCCTTTTTACGGTTCCTGGCCTTTTGCTGGC
CTTTTGCTCACATGTTCTTTCCTGCGTTATCCCCTGATTCTGTGGATAACCGTATTACCGCCTTTGAGTG
AGCTGATACCGCTCGCCGCAGCCGAACGACCGAGCGCAGCGAGTCAGTGAGCGAGGAAGCGGAAGAGCGC
CCAATACGCAAACCGCCTCTCCCCGCGCGTTGGCCGATTCATTAATGCAGCTGGCACGACAGGTTTCCCG
ACTGGAAAGCGGGCAGTGAGCGCAACGCAATTAATGTGAGTTAGCTCACTCATTAGGCACCCCAGGCTTT
ACACTTTATGCTTCCGGCTCGTATGTTGTGTGGAATTGTGAGCGGATAACAATTTCACACAGGAAACAGC
TATGACCATGATTACGCCAAGCGCGCAATTAACCCTCACTAAAGGGAACAAAAGCTGGAGCTCAGTTTAT
CATTATCAATACTCGCCATTTCAAAGAATACGTAAATAATTAATAGTAGTGATTTTCCTAACTTTATTTA
GTCAAAAAATTAGCCTTTTAATTCTGCTGTAACCCGTACATGCCCAAAATAGGGGGCGGGTTACACAGAA
TATATAACATCGTAGGTGTCTGGGTGAACAGTTTATTCCTGGCATCCACTAAATATAATGGAGCCCGCTT
TTTAAGCTGGCATCCAGAAAAAAAAAGAATCCCAGCACCAAAATATTGTTTTCTTCACCAACCATCAGTT
CATAGGTCCATTCTCTTAGCGCAACTACAGAGAACAGGGGCACAAACAGGCAAAAAACGGGCACAACCTC
AATGGAGTGATGCAACCTGCCTGGAGTAAATGATGACACAAGGCAATTGACCCACGCATGTATCTATCTC
ATTTTCTTACACCTTCTATTACCTTCTGCTCTCTCTGATTTGGAAAAAGCTGAAAAAAAAGGTTGAAACC
AGTTCCCTGAAATTATTCCCCTACTTGACTAATAAGTATATAAAGACGGTAGGTATTGATTGTAATTCTG
TAAATCTATTTCTTAAACTTCTTAAATTCTACTTTTATAGTTAGTCTTTTTTTTAGTTTTAAAACACCAG
AACTTAGTTTCGACGGATTCTAGAACTAGTGGATCCCCCGGGCTGCAGGAATTCGATATCAAGCTTATCG
ATACCGTCGACCTCGAGTCATGTAATTAGTTATGTCACGCTTACATTCACGCCCTCCCCCCACATCCGCT
CTAACCGAAAAGGAAGGAGTTAGACAACCTGAAGTCTAGGTCCCTATTTATTTTTTTATAGTTATGTTAG
TATTAAGAACGTTATTTATATTTCAAATTTTTCTTTTTTTTCTGTACAGACGCGTGTACGCATGTAACAT
TATACTGAAAACCTTGCTTGAGAAGGTTTTGGGACGCTCGAAGGCTTTAATTTGCGGCCGGTACCCAATT
CGCCCTATAGTGAGTCGTATTACGCGCGCTCACTGGCCGTCGTTTTACAACGTCGTGACTGGGAAAACCC
TGGCGTTACCCAACTTAATCGCCTTGCAGCACATCCCCCTTTCGCCAGCTGGCGTAATAGCGAAGAGGCC
CGCACCGATCGCCCTTCCCAACAGTTGCGCAGCCTGAATGGCGAATGG
[124 nt withheld, positions 3969-4092]
C
[91 nt withheld, positions 4094-4184]
A
[49 nt withheld, positions 4186-4234]
CCTTTGACGTTGGAGTCCACGTTCTTT
[37 nt withheld, positions 4262-4298]
ACCCTATCTCGGTCTATTCTTTTGATTTATAAGGGATTTTGCCGATTTCGGCCTATTGGTTAAAAAATGA
GCTGATTTAACAAAAATTTAACGCGAATTTTAACAAAATATTAACGCTTACAATTTCCTGATGCGGTATT
TTCTCCTTACGCATCTGTGCGGTATTTCACACCGCATATCGACCGGTCGAGGAGAACTTCTAGTATATCT
ACATACCTAATATTATTGCCTTATTAAAAATGGAATCCCAACAATTACATCAAAATCCACATTCTCTTCA
AAATCAATTGTCCTGTACTTCCTTGTTCATGTGTGTTCAAAAACGTTATATTTATAGGATAATTATACTC
TATTTCTCAACAAGTAATTGGTTGTTTGGCCGAGCGGTCTAAGGCGCCTGATTCAAGAAATATCTTGACC
GCAGTTAACTGTGGGAATACTCAGGTATCGTAAGATGCAAGAGTTCGAATCTCTTAGCAACCATTATTTT
TTTCCTCAACATAACGAGAACACACAGGGGCGCTATCGCACAGAATCAAATTCGATGACTGGAAATTTTT
TGTTAATTTCAGAGGTCGCCTGACGCATATACCTTTTTCAACTGAAAAATTGGGAGAAAAAGGAAAGGTG
AGAGCGCCGGAACCGGCTTTTCATATAGAATAGAGAAGCGTTCATGACTAAATGCTTGCATCACAATACT
TGAAGTTGACAATATTATTTAAGGACCTATTGTTTTTTCCAATAGGTGGTTAGCAATCGTCTTACTTTCT
AACTTTTCTTACCTTTTACATTTCAGCAATATATATATATATATTTCAAGGATATACCATTCTAATGTCT
GCCCCTAAGAAGATCGTCGTTTTGCCAGGTGACCACGTTGGTCAAGAAATCACAGCCGAAGCCATTAAGG
TTCTTAAAGCTATTTCTGATGTTCGTTCCAATGTCAAGTTCGATTTCGAAAATCATTTAATTGGTGGTGC
TGCTATCGATGCTACAGGTGTTCCACTTCCAGATGAGGCGCTGGAAGCCTCCAAGAAGGCTGATGCCGTT
TTGTTAGGTGCTGTGGGTGGTCCTAAATGGGGTACCGGTAGTGTTAGACCTGAACAAGGTTTACTAAAAA
TCCGTAAAGAACTTCAATTGTACGCCAACTTAAGACCATGTAACTTTGCATCCGACTCTCTTTTAGACTT
ATCTCCAATCAAGCCACAATTTGCTAAAGGTACTGACTTCGTTGTTGTCAGAGAATTAGTGGGAGGTATT
TACTTTGGTAAGAGAAAGGAAGACGATGGTGATGGTGTCGCTTGGGATAGTGAACAATACACCGTTCCAG
AAGTGCAAAGAATCACAAGAATGGCCGCTTTCATGGCCCTACAACATGAGCCACCATTGCCTATTTGGTC
CTTGGATAAAGCTAATGTTTTGGCCTCTTCAAGATTATGGAGAAAAACTGTGGAGGAAACCATCAAGAAC
GAATTCCCTACATTGAAGGTTCAACATCAATTGATTGATTCTGCCGCCATGATCCTAGTTAAGAACCCAA
CCCACCTAAATGGTATTATAATCACCAGCAACATGTTTGGTGATATCATCTCCGATGAAGCCTCCGTTAT
CCCAGGTTCCTTGGGTTTGTTGCCATCTGCGTCCTTGGCCTCTTTGCCAGACAAGAACACCGCATTTGGT
TTGTACGAACCATGCCACGGTTCTGCTCCAGATTTGCCAAAGAATAAGGTCAACCCTATCGCCACTATCT
TGTCTGCTGCAATGATGTTGAAATTGTCATTGAACTTGCCTGAAGAAGGTAAGGCCATTGAAGATGCAGT
TAAAAAGGTTTTGGATGCAGGTATCAGAACTGGTGATTTAGGTGGTTCCAACAGTACCACCGAAGTCGGT
GATGCTGTCGCCGAAGAAGTTAAGAAAATCCTTGCTTAAAAAGATTCTCTTTTTTTATGATATTTGTACA
TAAACTTTATAAATGAAATTCATAATAGAAACGACACGAAATTACAAAATGGAATATGTTCATAGGGTAG
ACGAAACTATATACGCAATCTACATACATTTATCAAGAAGGAGAAAAAGGAGGATGTAAAGGAATACAGG
TAAGCAAATTGATACTAATGGCTCAACGTGATAAGGAAAAAGAATTGCACTTTAACATTAATATTGACAA
GGAGGAGGGCACCACACAAAAAGTTAGGTGTAACAGAAAATCATGAAACTATGATTCCTAATTTATATAT
TGGAGGATTTTCTCTAAAAAAAAAAAAATACAACAAATAAAAAACACTCAATGACCTGACCATTTGATGG
AGTTTAAGTCAATACCTTCTTGAACCATTTCCCATAATGGTGAAAGTTCCCTCAAGAATTTTACTCTGTC
AGAAACGGCCTTAACGACGTAGTCGATATGGTGCACTCTCAGTACAATCTGCTCTGATGCCGCATAGTTA
AGCCAGCCCCGACACCCGCCAACACCCGCTGACGCGCCCTGACGGGCTTGTCTGCTCCCGGCATCCGCTT
ACAGACAAGCTGTGACCGTCTCCGGGAGCTGCATGTGTCAGAGGTTTTCACCGTCATCACCGAAACGCGC
GA
Features (pLannotate 1.2.2; 22 found; start..end, strand, type, name):
     70..573     -  misc_feature   CEN/ARS: S. cerevisiae CEN6 centromere fused to an autonomously replicating sequence
    610..714     +  promoter       AmpR promoter: bla
    715..1575    +  CDS            AmpR: β-lactamase; bla; confers resistance to ampicillin, carbenicillin, and related antibiotics
   1746..2334    +  rep_origin     ori: high-copy-number ColE1/pMB1/pBR322/pUC origin of replication
   2517..2609    +  CDS            lacI (fragment): lac repressor; lacI; The lac repressor binds to the lac operator to inhibit transcription in E. coli. This inhibition can be relieved by adding lactose or isopropyl-β-D-thiogalactopyranoside (IPTG).
   2622..2643    +  protein_bind   CAP binding site: CAP binding activates transcription in the presence of cAMP. E. coli catabolite activator protein
   2658..2688    +  promoter       lac promoter: promoter for the E. coli lac operon
   2696..2712    +  protein_bind   lac operator: The lac repressor binds to the lac operator to inhibit transcription in E. coli. This inhibition can be relieved by adding lactose or isopropyl-β-D-thiogalactopyranoside (IPTG). lac repressor encoded by lacI
   2757..2775    +  promoter       T3 promoter: promoter for bacteriophage T3 RNA polymerase
   2800..3443    +  promoter       GAP promoter: S. cerevisiae TDH3; promoter for glyceraldehyde-3-phosphate dehydrogenase
   3449..3517    +  misc_feature   MCS (fragment): pBluescript multiple cloning site
   3518..3765    +  terminator     CYC1 terminator: S. cerevisiae CYC1; transcription terminator for CYC1
   3784..3802    -  promoter       T7 promoter: promoter for bacteriophage T7 RNA polymerase
   3810..3965    +  CDS            lacZα (fragment): LacZα fragment of β-galactosidase; lacZ fragment
   3969..4397    +  rep_origin     f1 ori (sequence partly withheld): f1 bacteriophage origin of replication; arrow indicates direction of (+) strand synthesis
   4425..4477    -  misc_feature   bom (fragment): basis of mobility region from pBR322
   4508..4585    +  CDS            YO192_YEAST (fragment): Experimental evidence at protein level: Swiss-Prot protein existence level 1. From Saccharomyces cerevisiae (strain ATCC 204508 / S288c) (Baker's yeast).
   4725..5132    +  promoter       LEU2 promoter: S. cerevisiae LEU2
   5133..6227    +  CDS            LEU2: 3-isopropylmalate dehydrogenase, required for leucine biosynthesis; S. cerevisiae LEU2; yeast auxotrophic marker
   6589..6705    -  CDS            NFS1 (fragment): NFS1_YEAST - Also known as SPL1 From Saccharomyces cerevisiae (strain ATCC 204508 / S288c) (Baker's yeast).
   6704..6754    -  misc_feature   bom (fragment): basis of mobility region from pBR322
   6856..1       -  CDS            rop (fragment) (across the origin): Rop protein, which maintains plasmids at low copy number; rop
