[The description below was written by a language model from this plasmid's Addgene catalogue record and pLannotate feature annotations shown in this document.]
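Description:
pRS415-GPD is an empty yeast expression vector built on the pRS415 backbone, a yeast–E. coli shuttle plasmid of about 6.9 kb. In Saccharomyces cerevisiae it is maintained through a CEN6 centromere fused to an autonomously replicating sequence, which gives stable, low-copy, chromosome-like segregation, and it is selected through the LEU2 marker (3-isopropylmalate dehydrogenase under its own promoter), which complements leucine auxotrophy. In bacteria it replicates at high copy from a ColE1/pUC-type origin and is selected with ampicillin via the β-lactamase gene. An f1 origin is also present, a pBluescript-derived element that permits single-stranded DNA production.

The expression cassette consists of the S. cerevisiae TDH3 (GPD/GAP, glyceraldehyde-3-phosphate dehydrogenase) promoter, a strong constitutive promoter, followed by a portion of the pBluescript multiple cloning site and the CYC1 transcription terminator. No gene is inserted between promoter and terminator, so a coding sequence can be cloned into the polylinker for constitutive expression in yeast. The cassette is flanked by T3 and T7 phage promoters and sits within remnants of the lac promoter/operator and lacZα region inherited from the parental cloning vector. The short lacI, rop, bom, NFS1 and other yeast gene fragments in the annotation appear to be backbone remnants or genomic sequence flanking LEU2 rather than functional elements.

According to the record, the plasmid serves as a control vector carrying the GPD promoter with no insert, that is, a matched empty-vector comparison for LEU2-selected, GPD-driven expression constructs in yeast experiments.
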