Addgene plasmid #183940: pRS415-GPD
Purpose: (Empty Backbone) Control vector that has a GPD promoter with no insert
Depositing lab: Michael Downey. Depositing organization: University of Ottawa. Publication: Ddp1 Cooperates with Ppx1 to Counter a Stress Response Initiated by Nonvacuolar Polyphosphate. McCarthy L, Abramchuk I, Wafy G, Denoncourt A, Lavallee-Adam M, Downey M. mBio. 2022 Aug 30;13(4):e0039022. doi: 10.1128/mbio.00390-22. Epub 2022 Jul 7. PubMed 35862758.
Backbone
  Vector backbone: pRS415
  Vector type: Yeast Expression
  Selectable markers: LEU2
Growth in bacteria
  Bacterial resistance: Ampicillin, 100 μg/mL
  Growth temperature: 37°C
  Growth strain: DH5alpha
  Copy number: High Copy
Gene/Insert
  Gene/Insert name: None
Terms and licenses: Academic/Nonprofit Terms; Industry Terms: Not Available to Industry
How to cite: pRS415-GPD was a gift from Michael Downey (Addgene plasmid # 183940 ; http://n2t.net/addgene:183940 ; RRID:Addgene_183940)
